Addgene plasmid #166418: pET-15b(+) Drosophila melanogaster PRL (Δprenylation motif)
Purpose: Express pET-15b(+) Drosophila melanogaster PRL (Δprenylation motif)
Depositing lab: Kalle Gehring. Depositing organization: McGill University. Publication: Burst kinetics and CNNM binding are evolutionarily conserved properties of phosphatases of regenerating liver. Fakih R, Goldstein RH, Kozlov G, Gehring K. J Biol Chem. 2023 Apr;299(4):103055. doi: 10.1016/j.jbc.2023.103055. Epub 2023 Feb 22. PubMed 36822330.
Backbone
  Vector backbone: pET-15B
  Backbone manufacturer: Novagen Inc., Madison, WI
  Backbone size w/o insert (bp): 5708
  Total vector size (bp): 6219
  Vector type: Bacterial Expression
Growth in bacteria
  Bacterial resistance: Ampicillin, 100 μg/mL
  Growth temperature: 37°C
  Growth strain: DH5alpha
  Copy number: High Copy
Gene/Insert
  Gene/Insert name: Drosophila melanogaster PRL
  Species: D. melanogaster (fly)
  Insert size (bp): 511
  Mutation: Deleted nucleotides coding for 4 C-terminal amino acids
  Entrez Gene: Prl
  Promoter: AmpR, lac1
  Tag / fusion protein: N-terminal His-tag (N terminal on backbone)
  Cloning method: Restriction Enzyme; 5′ cloning site NdeI (not destroyed); 3′ cloning site BamHI (not destroyed)
  Sequencing primers: 5′ T7 Fwd; 3′ T7 Rev
Terms and licenses: Academic/Nonprofit Terms; Industry Terms: Not Available to Industry
How to cite: pET-15b(+) Drosophila melanogaster PRL (Δprenylation motif) was a gift from Kalle Gehring (Addgene plasmid # 166418 ; http://n2t.net/addgene:166418 ; RRID:Addgene_166418)
