[The description below was written by a language model from this plasmid's Addgene catalogue record and the feature table of its GenBank file.]
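Description:
pET-15b(+) Drosophila melanogaster PRL (Δprenylation motif) is a 6.2 kb bacterial expression plasmid built on the Novagen pET-15b backbone for producing a truncated fly phosphatase of regenerating liver (PRL) in E. coli. It replicates from a ColE1/pMB1-type origin and retains the pBR322 bom region and the rop gene. The catalogue entry lists it as high copy, although rop normally acts to restrain copy number. Selection is by ampicillin, through the bla gene driven by its own AmpR promoter. A remnant tet promoter from the pBR322 lineage is also annotated.

The roughly 511 bp D. melanogaster Prl insert was cloned between NdeI and BamHI, both of which are preserved. The nucleotides encoding the four C-terminal amino acids have been deleted, which removes the prenylation motif. The feature table does not annotate the insert itself, but it lies between the thrombin site and the T7 terminator. The catalogue's promoter field names only the AmpR and lacI promoters. According to the annotated map, however, the expression cassette is driven by a T7 promoter with an adjacent lac operator, followed by the T7 gene 10 ribosome binding site. The backbone adds an N-terminal 6xHis tag and a thrombin cleavage site, so the protein can be affinity purified and the tag then removed. The plasmid-borne lacI gene supplies lac repressor, keeping transcription off until IPTG or lactose is added in a host that expresses T7 RNA polymerase. The associated work concerns the catalytic kinetics and CNNM binding of PRL phosphatases across species, consistent with use of this plasmid to make recombinant protein for biochemical and structural study.
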