LOCUS       Exported 6219 bp ds-DNA circular SYN 13-MAY-2021
DEFINITION  Express pET-15b(+) Drosophila melanogaster PRL (Delta-prenylation
            motif).
ACCESSION   .
VERSION     .
KEYWORDS    pET-15b(+) Drosophila melanogaster PRL (Delta-prenylation motif)
SOURCE      synthetic DNA construct
  ORGANISM  synthetic DNA construct
REFERENCE   1 (bases 1 to 6219)
  TITLE     Structural and Functional Study of the Phylogeny of Phosphatases of
            Regenerating Liver (PRL)
  JOURNAL   Unpublished
REFERENCE   2 (bases 1 to 6219)
  AUTHORS   .
  TITLE     Direct Submission
  JOURNAL   Exported May 13, 2021 from SnapGene Server 1.1.58
            http://www.snapgene.com
FEATURES             Location/Qualifiers
     source          1..6219
                     /organism="synthetic DNA construct"
                     /mol_type="other DNA"
     primer_bind     complement(18..36)
                     /label=pBRforEco
                     /note="pBR322 vectors, upsteam of EcoRI site, forward
                     primer"
     promoter        104..208
                     /gene="bla"
                     /label=AmpR promoter
     CDS             209..1069
                     /codon_start=1
                     /gene="bla"
                     /product="beta-lactamase"
                     /label=AmpR
                     /note="confers resistance to ampicillin, carbenicillin, and
                     related antibiotics"
                     /translation="MSIQHFRVALIPFFAAFCLPVFAHPETLVKVKDAEDQLGARVGYI
                     ELDLNSGKILESFRPEERFPMMSTFKVLLCGAVLSRVDAGQEQLGRRIHYSQNDLVEYS
                     PVTEKHLTDGMTVRELCSAAITMSDNTAANLLLTTIGGPKELTAFLHNMGDHVTRLDRW
                     EPELNEAIPNDERDTTMPAAMATTLRKLLTGELLTLASRQQLIDWMEADKVAGPLLRSA
                     LPAGWFIADKSGAGERGSRGIIAALGPDGKPSRIVVIYTTGSQATMDERNRQIAEIGAS
                     LIKHW"
     primer_bind     complement(427..446)
                     /label=Amp-R
                     /note="Ampicillin resistance gene, reverse primer"
     rep_origin      1240..1828
                     /direction=RIGHT
                     /label=ori
                     /note="high-copy-number ColE1/pMB1/pBR322/pUC origin of
                     replication"
     primer_bind     1729..1748
                     /label=pBR322ori-F
                     /note="pBR322 origin, forward primer"
     primer_bind     1982..1999
                     /label=L4440
                     /note="L4440 vector, forward primer"
     misc_feature    2014..2156
                     /label=bom
                     /note="basis of mobility region from pBR322"
     primer_bind     complement(2082..2101)
                     /label=pRS-marker
                     /note="pRS vectors, use to sequence yeast selectable
                     marker"
     primer_bind     2242..2264
                     /label=pGEX 3'
                     /note="pGEX vectors, reverse primer"
     CDS             complement(2258..2449)
                     /codon_start=1
                     /gene="rop"
                     /product="Rop protein, which maintains plasmids at low copy
                     number"
                     /label=rop
                     /translation="MTKQEKTALNMARFIRSQTLTLLEKLNELDADEQADICESLHDHA
                     DELYRSCLARFGDDGENL"
     CDS             complement(3761..4843)
                     /codon_start=1
                     /gene="lacI"
                     /product="lac repressor"
                     /label=lacI
                     /note="The lac repressor binds to the lac operator to
                     inhibit transcription in E. coli. This inhibition can be
                     relieved by adding lactose or
                     isopropyl-beta-D-thiogalactopyranoside (IPTG)."
                     /translation="MKPVTLYDVAEYAGVSYQTVSRVVNQASHVSAKTREKVEAAMAEL
                     NYIPNRVAQQLAGKQSLLIGVATSSLALHAPSQIVAAIKSRADQLGASVVVSMVERSGV
                     EACKAAVHNLLAQRVSGLIINYPLDDQDAIAVEAACTNVPALFLDVSDQTPINSIIFSH
                     EDGTRLGVEHLVALGHQQIALLAGPLSSVSARLRLAGWHKYLTRNQIQPIAEREGDWSA
                     MSGFQQTMQMLNEGIVPTAMLVANDQMALGAMRAITESGLRVGADISVVGYDDTEDSSC
                     YIPPLTTIKQDFRLLGQTSVDRLLQLSQGQAVKGNQLLPVSLVKRKTTLAPNTQTASPR
                     ALADSLMQLARQVSRLESGQ"
     primer_bind     4805..4824
                     /label=LacI-R
                     /note="LacI, reverse primer"
     promoter        complement(4844..4921)
                     /gene="lacI"
                     /label=lacI promoter
     primer_bind     5127..5146
                     /label=pBRrevBam
                     /note="pBR322 vectors, tet region, downstream of BamHI,
                     reverse primer"
     primer_bind     5230..5249
                     /label=T7
                     /note="T7 promoter, forward primer"
     promoter        5230..5248
                     /label=T7 promoter
                     /note="promoter for bacteriophage T7 RNA polymerase"
     protein_bind    5249..5273
                     /label=lac operator
                     /bound_moiety="lac repressor encoded by lacI"
                     /note="The lac repressor binds to the lac operator to
                     inhibit transcription in E. coli. This inhibition can be
                     relieved by adding lactose or
                     isopropyl-beta-D-thiogalactopyranoside (IPTG)."
     RBS             5288..5310
                     /note="efficient ribosome binding site from bacteriophage
                     T7 gene 10 (Olins and Rangwala, 1989)"
     CDS             5329..5346
                     /codon_start=1
                     /product="6xHis affinity tag"
                     /label=6xHis
                     /translation="HHHHHH"
     CDS             5356..5373
                     /codon_start=1
                     /product="thrombin recognition and cleavage site"
                     /label=thrombin site
                     /translation="LVPRGS"
     primer_bind     complement(5946..5964)
                     /label=T7 Term
                     /note="T7 terminator, reverse primer"
     terminator      5960..6007
                     /label=T7 terminator
                     /note="transcription terminator for bacteriophage T7 RNA
                     polymerase"
     promoter        complement(6182..6210)
                     /label=tet promoter
                     /note="E. coli promoter for tetracycline efflux protein
                     gene"
ORIGIN
        1 ttcttgaaga cgaaagggcc tcgtgatacg cctattttta taggttaatg tcatgataat
       61 aatggtttct tagacgtcag gtggcacttt tcggggaaat gtgcgcggaa cccctatttg
      121 tttatttttc taaatacatt caaatatgta tccgctcatg agacaataac cctgataaat
      181 gcttcaataa tattgaaaaa ggaagagtat gagtattcaa catttccgtg tcgcccttat
      241 tccctttttt gcggcatttt gccttcctgt ttttgctcac ccagaaacgc tggtgaaagt
      301 aaaagatgct gaagatcagt tgggtgcacg agtgggttac atcgaactgg atctcaacag
      361 cggtaagatc cttgagagtt ttcgccccga agaacgtttt ccaatgatga gcacttttaa
      421 agttctgcta tgtggcgcgg tattatcccg tgttgacgcc gggcaagagc aactcggtcg
      481 ccgcatacac tattctcaga atgacttggt tgagtactca ccagtcacag aaaagcatct
      541 tacggatggc atgacagtaa gagaattatg cagtgctgcc ataaccatga gtgataacac
      601 tgcggccaac ttacttctga caacgatcgg aggaccgaag gagctaaccg cttttttgca
      661 caacatgggg gatcatgtaa ctcgccttga tcgttgggaa ccggagctga atgaagccat
      721 accaaacgac gagcgtgaca ccacgatgcc tgcagcaatg gcaacaacgt tgcgcaaact
      781 attaactggc gaactactta ctctagcttc ccggcaacaa ttaatagact ggatggaggc
      841 ggataaagtt gcaggaccac ttctgcgctc ggcccttccg gctggctggt ttattgctga
      901 taaatctgga gccggtgagc gtgggtctcg cggtatcatt gcagcactgg ggccagatgg
      961 taagccctcc cgtatcgtag ttatctacac gacggggagt caggcaacta tggatgaacg
     1021 aaatagacag atcgctgaga taggtgcctc actgattaag cattggtaac tgtcagacca
     1081 agtttactca tatatacttt agattgattt aaaacttcat ttttaattta aaaggatcta
     1141 ggtgaagatc ctttttgata atctcatgac caaaatccct taacgtgagt tttcgttcca
     1201 ctgagcgtca gaccccgtag aaaagatcaa aggatcttct tgagatcctt tttttctgcg
     1261 cgtaatctgc tgcttgcaaa caaaaaaacc accgctacca gcggtggttt gtttgccgga
     1321 tcaagagcta ccaactcttt ttccgaaggt aactggcttc agcagagcgc agataccaaa
     1381 tactgtcctt ctagtgtagc cgtagttagg ccaccacttc aagaactctg tagcaccgcc
     1441 tacatacctc gctctgctaa tcctgttacc agtggctgct gccagtggcg ataagtcgtg
     1501 tcttaccggg ttggactcaa gacgatagtt accggataag gcgcagcggt cgggctgaac
     1561 ggggggttcg tgcacacagc ccagcttgga gcgaacgacc tacaccgaac tgagatacct
     1621 acagcgtgag ctatgagaaa gcgccacgct tcccgaaggg agaaaggcgg acaggtatcc
     1681 ggtaagcggc agggtcggaa caggagagcg cacgagggag cttccagggg gaaacgcctg
     1741 gtatctttat agtcctgtcg ggtttcgcca cctctgactt gagcgtcgat ttttgtgatg
     1801 ctcgtcaggg gggcggagcc tatggaaaaa cgccagcaac gcggcctttt tacggttcct
     1861 ggccttttgc tggccttttg ctcacatgtt ctttcctgcg ttatcccctg attctgtgga
     1921 taaccgtatt accgcctttg agtgagctga taccgctcgc cgcagccgaa cgaccgagcg
     1981 cagcgagtca gtgagcgagg aagcggaaga gcgcctgatg cggtattttc tccttacgca
     2041 tctgtgcggt atttcacacc gcatatatgg tgcactctca gtacaatctg ctctgatgcc
     2101 gcatagttaa gccagtatac actccgctat cgctacgtga ctgggtcatg gctgcgcccc
     2161 gacacccgcc aacacccgct gacgcgccct gacgggcttg tctgctcccg gcatccgctt
     2221 acagacaagc tgtgaccgtc tccgggagct gcatgtgtca gaggttttca ccgtcatcac
     2281 cgaaacgcgc gaggcagctg cggtaaagct catcagcgtg gtcgtgaagc gattcacaga
     2341 tgtctgcctg ttcatccgcg tccagctcgt tgagtttctc cagaagcgtt aatgtctggc
     2401 ttctgataaa gcgggccatg ttaagggcgg ttttttcctg tttggtcact gatgcctccg
     2461 tgtaaggggg atttctgttc atgggggtaa tgataccgat gaaacgagag aggatgctca
     2521 cgatacgggt tactgatgat gaacatgccc ggttactgga acgttgtgag ggtaaacaac
     2581 tggcggtatg gatgcggcgg gaccagagaa aaatcactca gggtcaatgc cagcgcttcg
     2641 ttaatacaga tgtaggtgtt ccacagggta gccagcagca tcctgcgatg cagatccgga
     2701 acataatggt gcagggcgct gacttccgcg tttccagact ttacgaaaca cggaaaccga
     2761 agaccattca tgttgttgct caggtcgcag acgttttgca gcagcagtcg cttcacgttc
     2821 gctcgcgtat cggtgattca ttctgctaac cagtaaggca accccgccag cctagccggg
     2881 tcctcaacga caggagcacg atcatgcgca cccgtggcca ggacccaacg ctgcccgaga
     2941 tgcgccgcgt gcggctgctg gagatggcgg acgcgatgga tatgttctgc caagggttgg
     3001 tttgcgcatt cacagttctc cgcaagaatt gattggctcc aattcttgga gtggtgaatc
     3061 cgttagcgag gtgccgccgg cttccattca ggtcgaggtg gcccggctcc atgcaccgcg
     3121 acgcaacgcg gggaggcaga caaggtatag ggcggcgcct acaatccatg ccaacccgtt
     3181 ccatgtgctc gccgaggcgg cataaatcgc cgtgacgatc agcggtccag tgatcgaagt
     3241 taggctggta agagccgcga gcgatccttg aagctgtccc tgatggtcgt catctacctg
     3301 cctggacagc atggcctgca acgcgggcat cccgatgccg ccggaagcga gaagaatcat
     3361 aatggggaag gccatccagc ctcgcgtcgc gaacgccagc aagacgtagc ccagcgcgtc
     3421 ggccgccatg ccggcgataa tggcctgctt ctcgccgaaa cgtttggtgg cgggaccagt
     3481 gacgaaggct tgagcgaggg cgtgcaagat tccgaatacc gcaagcgaca ggccgatcat
     3541 cgtcgcgctc cagcgaaagc ggtcctcgcc gaaaatgacc cagagcgctg ccggcacctg
     3601 tcctacgagt tgcatgataa agaagacagt cataagtgcg gcgacgatag tcatgccccg
     3661 cgcccaccgg aaggagctga ctgggttgaa ggctctcaag ggcatcggtc gagatcccgg
     3721 tgcctaatga gtgagctaac ttacattaat tgcgttgcgc tcactgcccg ctttccagtc
     3781 gggaaacctg tcgtgccagc tgcattaatg aatcggccaa cgcgcgggga gaggcggttt
     3841 gcgtattggg cgccagggtg gtttttcttt tcaccagtga gacgggcaac agctgattgc
     3901 ccttcaccgc ctggccctga gagagttgca gcaagcggtc cacgctggtt tgccccagca
     3961 ggcgaaaatc ctgtttgatg gtggttaacg gcgggatata acatgagctg tcttcggtat
     4021 cgtcgtatcc cactaccgag atatccgcac caacgcgcag cccggactcg gtaatggcgc
     4081 gcattgcgcc cagcgccatc tgatcgttgg caaccagcat cgcagtggga acgatgccct
     4141 cattcagcat ttgcatggtt tgttgaaaac cggacatggc actccagtcg ccttcccgtt
     4201 ccgctatcgg ctgaatttga ttgcgagtga gatatttatg ccagccagcc agacgcagac
     4261 gcgccgagac agaacttaat gggcccgcta acagcgcgat ttgctggtga cccaatgcga
     4321 ccagatgctc cacgcccagt cgcgtaccgt cttcatggga gaaaataata ctgttgatgg
     4381 gtgtctggtc agagacatca agaaataacg ccggaacatt agtgcaggca gcttccacag
     4441 caatggcatc ctggtcatcc agcggatagt taatgatcag cccactgacg cgttgcgcga
     4501 gaagattgtg caccgccgct ttacaggctt cgacgccgct tcgttctacc atcgacacca
     4561 ccacgctggc acccagttga tcggcgcgag atttaatcgc cgcgacaatt tgcgacggcg
     4621 cgtgcagggc cagactggag gtggcaacgc caatcagcaa cgactgtttg cccgccagtt
     4681 gttgtgccac gcggttggga atgtaattca gctccgccat cgccgcttcc actttttccc
     4741 gcgttttcgc agaaacgtgg ctggcctggt tcaccacgcg ggaaacggtc tgataagaga
     4801 caccggcata ctctgcgaca tcgtataacg ttactggttt cacattcacc accctgaatt
     4861 gactctcttc cgggcgctat catgccatac cgcgaaaggt tttgcgccat tcgatggtgt
     4921 ccgggatctc gacgctctcc cttatgcgac tcctgcatta ggaagcagcc cagtagtagg
     4981 ttgaggccgt tgagcaccgc cgccgcaagg aatggtgcat gcaaggagat ggcgcccaac
     5041 agtcccccgg ccacggggcc tgccaccata cccacgccga aacaagcgct catgagcccg
     5101 aagtggcgag cccgatcttc cccatcggtg atgtcggcga tataggcgcc agcaaccgca
     5161 cctgtggcgc cggtgatgcc ggccacgatg cgtccggcgt agaggatcga gatctcgatc
     5221 ccgcgaaatt aatacgactc actatagggg aattgtgagc ggataacaat tcccctctag
     5281 aaataatttt gtttaacttt aagaaggaga tataccatgg gcagcagcca tcatcatcat
     5341 catcacagca gcggcctggt gccgcgcggc agccatatgt ctatcaccat gcgtcagaaa
     5401 gacctgcgtc cggcgccggc gctgatcgaa tacaaaggta tgaaattcct gatcaccgac
     5461 cgtccgtctg acatcaccat caaccactac atcatggaac tgaagaaaaa caacgttaac
     5521 accgttgttc gtgtttgcga accgtcttac aacaccgacg aactggaaac ccagggtatc
     5581 accgttaaag acctggcgtt cgaagatggc accttcccgc cgcagcaggt tgttgacgaa
     5641 tggttcgaag ttctgaaaga caaataccag cagaacccgg aagcgtgcgt tgcggttcac
     5701 tgcgttgcgg gtctgggtcg tgcgccggtt ctggttgcgc tggcgctgat cgaactgggt
     5761 ctgaaatacg aagctgcggt tgaaatgatc cgtgataaac gtcgtggtgc gatcaacgct
     5821 aaacagctgt ctttcctgga aaaatacaaa ccgaaagcgc gtctgaaaca caaaaacggt
     5881 cacaaaaact cttaaggatc cggctgctaa caaagcccga aaggaagctg agttggctgc
     5941 tgccaccgct gagcaataac tagcataacc ccttggggcc tctaaacggg tcttgagggg
     6001 ttttttgctg aaaggaggaa ctatatccgg atatcccgca agaggcccgg cagtaccggc
     6061 ataaccaagc ctatgcctac agcatccagg gtgacggtgc cgaggatgac gatgagcgca
     6121 ttgttagatt tcatacacgg tgcctgactg cgttagcaat ttaactgtga taaactaccg
     6181 cattaaagct tatcgatgat aagctgtcaa acatgagaa
//
